Addgene plasmid #76886: CALM3 gRNA (BRDN0001148024)
Purpose: 3rd generation lentiviral gRNA plasmid targeting human CALM3
Depositing lab: John Doench & David Root. Depositing organization: Broad Institute. Publication: Optimized sgRNA design to maximize activity and minimize off-target effects of CRISPR-Cas9. Doench JG, Fusi N, Sullender M, Hegde M, Vaimberg EW, Donovan KF, Smith I, Tothova Z, Wilen C, Orchard R, Virgin HW, Listgarten J, Root DE. Nat Biotechnol. 2016 Jan 18. doi: 10.1038/nbt.3437. PubMed 26780180.
Backbone
  Vector backbone: lentiGuide-Puro
  Backbone manufacturer: Zhang Lab (Addgene plasmid # 52963)
  Vector type: Mammalian Expression, Lentiviral, CRISPR
  Selectable markers: Puromycin
Growth in bacteria
  Bacterial resistance: Ampicillin, 100 μg/mL
  Growth temperature: 37°C
  Growth strain: DH5alpha
  Copy number: High Copy
Gene/Insert
  Gene/Insert name: CALM3 (alt names: CALM3; NM_005184.2)
  gRNA/shRNA sequence: TGCTTACCTTGTCAAAGACA
  Species: H. sapiens (human)
  Entrez Gene: CALM3 (a.k.a. CALM, CAM1, CAM2, CAMB, CPVT6, CaM, CaMIII, HEL-S-72, LQT16, PHKD, PHKD3)
  Promoter: hU6
  Cloning method: Unknown
  Sequencing primers: 5′ U6-F; 3′ pS2-R
Terms and licenses: Academic/Nonprofit Terms; Industry Terms: Not Available to Industry
Depositor comments: The gRNA was designed to target the following Genbank reference sequence(s): NM_005184.2. Note that this plasmid does NOT contain Cas9. It should be used in conjunction with lentiCas9-Blast (Addgene #52962) or otherwise with cell lines already expressing Cas9. Browse the full kinome gRNA library at http://www.addgene.org/pooled-library/broadgpp-human-kinome/ or visit http://www.broadinstitute.org/rnai/public/ for detailed protocols and information.
How to cite: CALM3 gRNA (BRDN0001148024) was a gift from John Doench & David Root (Addgene plasmid # 76886 ; http://n2t.net/addgene:76886 ; RRID:Addgene_76886)
