[The description below was written by a language model from this plasmid's Addgene catalogue record and pLannotate feature annotations shown in this document.]
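Description:
CALM3 gRNA (BRDN0001148024) is a third-generation lentiviral CRISPR guide plasmid built on the lentiGuide-Puro backbone and designed to target human CALM3, which encodes calmodulin 3. In bacteria it is maintained at high copy through a ColE1/pUC-type origin and selected with ampicillin via the β-lactamase gene. The backbone also carries an f1 origin, an SV40 origin and poly(A) signal, and remnants of lac and T7/T3 cloning-vector sequences that have no role in the payload.

The viral portion of the 8.3 kb plasmid begins with an RSV promoter fused to a truncated HIV-1 5' LTR, which drives Tat-independent transcription of the viral genome in packaging cells. This is followed by the Ψ packaging signal with a partial gag sequence, the Rev response element for nuclear export, and a cPPT/CTS element that aids nuclear import of the vector genome. A ΔU3 self-inactivating 3' LTR closes the unit.

Two expression cassettes lie between the LTRs. A human U6 RNA polymerase III promoter transcribes the CALM3-specific spacer joined to the Streptococcus pyogenes Cas9 guide RNA scaffold. An EF-1α core promoter with its intron A drives puromycin N-acetyltransferase for selection of transduced mammalian cells, and a WPRE enhances transcript expression.

The plasmid does not encode Cas9, so it must be used with a separate Cas9 vector or in cells that already express the nuclease. The guide was designed against the CALM3 RefSeq transcript and belongs to a human kinome gRNA collection, which supports its use for knockout of CALM3 in individual or library-style experiments.
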