Features (pLannotate 1.2.2; 29 found; start..end, strand, type, name):
     14..80      +  CDS            small t antigen (fragment): SV40 (simian virus 40) small t antigen
    106..317     +  promoter       EF-1α core promoter: core promoter for human elongation factor EF-1α
    318..1256    +  intron         EF-1α intron A: intron upstream of the start codon of human EF-1α
   1278..1877    +  CDS            PuroR (fragment): puromycin N-acetyltransferase; pac from Streptomyces; confers resistance to puromycin
   1893..2481    +  misc_feature   WPRE: woodchuck hepatitis virus posttranscriptional regulatory element
   2532..2551    +  misc_feature   cPPT/CTS (fragment): central polypurine tract and central termination sequence of HIV-1
   2553..2786    +  LTR            3' LTR (ΔU3): self-inactivating 3' long terminal repeat (LTR) from HIV-1
   2864..2985    +  polyA_signal   SV40 poly(A) signal: SV40 polyadenylation signal
   3025..3160    +  rep_origin     SV40 ori: SV40 origin of replication
   3181..3199    -  promoter       T7 promoter: promoter for bacteriophage T7 RNA polymerase
   3207..3362    +  CDS            lacZα (fragment): LacZα fragment of β-galactosidase; lacZ fragment
   3367..3795    +  rep_origin     f1 ori (sequence partly withheld): f1 bacteriophage origin of replication; arrow indicates direction of (+) strand synthesis
   3848..3952    +  promoter       AmpR promoter: bla
   3953..4813    +  CDS            AmpR: β-lactamase; bla; confers resistance to ampicillin, carbenicillin, and related antibiotics
   4984..5572    +  rep_origin     ori: high-copy-number ColE1/pMB1/pBR322/pUC origin of replication
   5755..5847    +  CDS            lacI (fragment): lac repressor; lacI; The lac repressor binds to the lac operator to inhibit transcription in E. coli. This inhibition can be relieved by adding lactose or isopropyl-β-D-thiogalactopyranoside (IPTG).
   5860..5881    +  protein_bind   CAP binding site: CAP binding activates transcription in the presence of cAMP. E. coli catabolite activator protein
   5896..5926    +  promoter       lac promoter: promoter for the E. coli lac operon
   5934..5950    +  protein_bind   lac operator: The lac repressor binds to the lac operator to inhibit transcription in E. coli. This inhibition can be relieved by adding lactose or isopropyl-β-D-thiogalactopyranoside (IPTG). lac repressor encoded by lacI
   5995..6013    +  promoter       T3 promoter: promoter for bacteriophage T3 RNA polymerase
   6041..6267    +  promoter       RSV promoter: Rous sarcoma virus enhancer/promoter
   6268..6448    +  LTR            5' LTR (truncated): truncated 5' long terminal repeat (LTR) from HIV-1
   6495..6620    +  misc_feature   HIV-1 Ψ: packaging signal of human immunodeficiency virus type 1
   6604..6967    +  CDS            HIV-1 gag (fragment): gag protein from human immunodeficiency virus 1; gag
   7113..7346    +  misc_feature   RRE: The Rev response element (RRE) of HIV-1 allows for Rev-dependent mRNA export from the nucleus to the cytoplasm.
   7723..7749    +  CDS            Rev (fragment): human immunodeficiency virus 1 (HIV-1) Rev protein; rev; enhances nuclear export of unspliced and incompletely spliced viral mRNAs
   7753..7993    +  promoter       U6 promoter: RNA polymerase III promoter for human U6 snRNA
   8023..8098    +  misc_RNA       gRNA scaffold: guide RNA scaffold for the Streptococcus pyogenes CRISPR/Cas9 system
   8154..8271    +  misc_feature   cPPT/CTS: central polypurine tract and central termination sequence of HIV-1
>Addgene plasmid #76886 | CALM3 gRNA (BRDN0001148024) | addgene full sequence | sequence record 186700 | Addgene Assembled Sequence
CCCGGGTGCAAAGATGGATAAAGTTTTAAACAGAGAGGAATCTTTGCAGCTAATGGACCTTCTAGGTCTT
GAAAGGAGTGGGAATTGGCTCCGGTGCCCGTCAGTGGGCAGAGCGCACATCGCCCACAGTCCCCGAGAAG
TTGGGGGGAGGGGTCGGCAATTGATCCGGTGCCTAGAGAAGGTGGCGCGGGGTAAACTGGGAAAGTGATG
TCGTGTACTGGCTCCGCCTTTTTCCCGAGGGTGGGGGAGAACCGTATATAAGTGCAGTAGTCGCCGTGAA
CGTTCTTTTTCGCAACGGGTTTGCCGCCAGAACACAGGTAAGTGCCGTGTGTGGTTCCCGCGGGCCTGGC
CTCTTTACGGGTTATGGCCCTTGCGTGCCTTGAATTACTTCCACCTGGCTGCAGTACGTGATTCTTGATC
CCGAGCTTCGGGTTGGAAGTGGGTGGGAGAGTTCGAGGCCTTGCGCTTAAGGAGCCCCTTCGCCTCGTGC
TTGAGTTGAGGCCTGGCCTGGGCGCTGGGGCCGCCGCGTGCGAATCTGGTGGCACCTTCGCGCCTGTCTC
GCTGCTTTCGATAAGTCTCTAGCCATTTAAAATTTTTGATGACCTGCTGCGACGCTTTTTTTCTGGCAAG
ATAGTCTTGTAAATGCGGGCCAAGATCTGCACACTGGTATTTCGGTTTTTGGGGCCGCGGGCGGCGACGG
GGCCCGTGCGTCCCAGCGCACATGTTCGGCGAGGCGGGGCCTGCGAGCGCGGCCACCGAGAATCGGACGG
GGGTAGTCTCAAGCTGGCCGGCCTGCTCTGGTGCCTGGCCTCGCGCCGCCGTGTATCGCCCCGCCCTGGG
CGGCAAGGCTGGCCCGGTCGGCACCAGTTGCGTGAGCGGAAAGATGGCCGCTTCCCGGCCCTGCTGCAGG
GAGCTCAAAATGGAGGACGCGGCGCTCGGGAGAGCGGGCGGGTGAGTCACCCACACAAAGGAAAAGGGCC
TTTCCGTCCTCAGCCGTCGCTTCATGTGACTCCACGGAGTACCGGGCGCCGTCCAGGCACCTCGATTAGT
TCTCGAGCTTTTGGAGTACGTCGTCTTTAGGTTGGGGGGAGGGGTTTTATGCGATGGAGTTTCCCCACAC
TGAGTGGGTGGAGACTGAAGTTAGGCCAGCTTGGCACTTGATGTAATTCTCCTTGGAATTTGCCCTTTTT
GAGTTTGGATCTTGGTTCATTCTCAAGCCTCAGACAGTGGTTCAAAGTTTTTTTCTTCCATTTCAGGTGT
CGTGACGTACGGCCACCATGACCGAGTACAAGCCCACGGTGCGCCTCGCCACCCGCGACGACGTCCCCAG
GGCCGTACGCACCCTCGCCGCCGCGTTCGCCGACTACCCCGCCACGCGCCACACCGTCGATCCGGACCGC
CACATCGAGCGGGTCACCGAGCTGCAAGAACTCTTCCTCACGCGCGTCGGGCTCGACATCGGCAAGGTGT
GGGTCGCGGACGACGGCGCCGCCGTGGCGGTCTGGACCACGCCGGAGAGCGTCGAAGCGGGGGCGGTGTT
CGCCGAGATCGGCCCGCGCATGGCCGAGTTGAGCGGTTCCCGGCTGGCCGCGCAGCAACAGATGGAAGGC
CTCCTGGCGCCGCACCGGCCCAAGGAGCCCGCGTGGTTCCTGGCCACCGTCGGAGTCTCGCCCGACCACC
AGGGCAAGGGTCTGGGCAGCGCCGTCGTGCTCCCCGGAGTGGAGGCGGCCGAGCGCGCCGGGGTGCCCGC
CTTCCTGGAGACCTCCGCGCCCCGCAACCTCCCCTTCTACGAGCGGCTCGGCTTCACCGTCACCGCCGAC
GTCGAGGTGCCCGAAGGACCGCGCACCTGGTGCATGACCCGCAAGCCCGGTGCCTGAACGCGTTAAGTCG
ACAATCAACCTCTGGATTACAAAATTTGTGAAAGATTGACTGGTATTCTTAACTATGTTGCTCCTTTTAC
GCTATGTGGATACGCTGCTTTAATGCCTTTGTATCATGCTATTGCTTCCCGTATGGCTTTCATTTTCTCC
TCCTTGTATAAATCCTGGTTGCTGTCTCTTTATGAGGAGTTGTGGCCCGTTGTCAGGCAACGTGGCGTGG
TGTGCACTGTGTTTGCTGACGCAACCCCCACTGGTTGGGGCATTGCCACCACCTGTCAGCTCCTTTCCGG
GACTTTCGCTTTCCCCCTCCCTATTGCCACGGCGGAACTCATCGCCGCCTGCCTTGCCCGCTGCTGGACA
GGGGCTCGGCTGTTGGGCACTGACAATTCCGTGGTGTTGTCGGGGAAATCATCGTCCTTTCCTTGGCTGC
TCGCCTGTGTTGCCACCTGGATTCTGCGCGGGACGTCCTTCTGCTACGTCCCTTCGGCCCTCAATCCAGC
GGACCTTCCTTCCCGCGGCCTGCTGCCGGCTCTGCGGCCTCTTCCGCGTCTTCGCCTTCGCCCTCAGACG
AGTCGGATCTCCCTTTGGGCCGCCTCCCCGCGTCGACTTTAAGACCAATGACTTACAAGGCAGCTGTAGA
TCTTAGCCACTTTTTAAAAGAAAAGGGGGGACTGGAAGGGCTAATTCACTCCCAACGAAGACAAGATCTG
CTTTTTGCTTGTACTGGGTCTCTCTGGTTAGACCAGATCTGAGCCTGGGAGCTCTCTGGCTAACTAGGGA
ACCCACTGCTTAAGCCTCAATAAAGCTTGCCTTGAGTGCTTCAAGTAGTGTGTGCCCGTCTGTTGTGTGA
CTCTGGTAACTAGAGATCCCTCAGACCCTTTTAGTCAGTGTGGAAAATCTCTAGCAGTACGTATAGTAGT
TCATGTCATCTTATTATTCAGTATTTATAACTTGCAAAGAAATGAATATCAGAGAGTGAGAGGAACTTGT
TTATTGCAGCTTATAATGGTTACAAATAAAGCAATAGCATCACAAATTTCACAAATAAAGCATTTTTTTC
ACTGCATTCTAGTTGTGGTTTGTCCAAACTCATCAATGTATCTTATCATGTCTGGCTCTAGCTATCCCGC
CCCTAACTCCGCCCATCCCGCCCCTAACTCCGCCCAGTTCCGCCCATTCTCCGCCCCATGGCTGACTAAT
TTTTTTTATTTATGCAGAGGCCGAGGCCGCCTCGGCCTCTGAGCTATTCCAGAAGTAGTGAGGAGGCTTT
TTTGGAGGCCTAGGGACGTACCCAATTCGCCCTATAGTGAGTCGTATTACGCGCGCTCACTGGCCGTCGT
TTTACAACGTCGTGACTGGGAAAACCCTGGCGTTACCCAACTTAATCGCCTTGCAGCACATCCCCCTTTC
GCCAGCTGGCGTAATAGCGAAGAGGCCCGCACCGATCGCCCTTCCCAACAGTTGCGCAGCCTGAATGGCG
AATGGG
[124 nt withheld, positions 3367-3490]
C
[91 nt withheld, positions 3492-3582]
A
[49 nt withheld, positions 3584-3632]
CCTTTGACGTTGGAGTCCACGTTCTTT
[37 nt withheld, positions 3660-3696]
ACCCTATCTCGGTCTATTCTTTTGATTTATAAGGGATTTTGCCGATTTCGGCCTATTGGTTAAAAAATGA
GCTGATTTAACAAAAATTTAACGCGAATTTTAACAAAATATTAACGCTTACAATTTAGGTGGCACTTTTC
GGGGAAATGTGCGCGGAACCCCTATTTGTTTATTTTTCTAAATACATTCAAATATGTATCCGCTCATGAG
ACAATAACCCTGATAAATGCTTCAATAATATTGAAAAAGGAAGAGTATGAGTATTCAACATTTCCGTGTC
GCCCTTATTCCCTTTTTTGCGGCATTTTGCCTTCCTGTTTTTGCTCACCCAGAAACGCTGGTGAAAGTAA
AAGATGCTGAAGATCAGTTGGGTGCACGAGTGGGTTACATCGAACTGGATCTCAACAGCGGTAAGATCCT
TGAGAGTTTTCGCCCCGAAGAACGTTTTCCAATGATGAGCACTTTTAAAGTTCTGCTATGTGGCGCGGTA
TTATCCCGTATTGACGCCGGGCAAGAGCAACTCGGTCGCCGCATACACTATTCTCAGAATGACTTGGTTG
AGTACTCACCAGTCACAGAAAAGCATCTTACGGATGGCATGACAGTAAGAGAATTATGCAGTGCTGCCAT
AACCATGAGTGATAACACTGCGGCCAACTTACTTCTGACAACGATCGGAGGACCGAAGGAGCTAACCGCT
TTTTTGCACAACATGGGGGATCATGTAACTCGCCTTGATCGTTGGGAACCGGAGCTGAATGAAGCCATAC
CAAACGACGAGCGTGACACCACGATGCCTGTAGCAATGGCAACAACGTTGCGCAAACTATTAACTGGCGA
ACTACTTACTCTAGCTTCCCGGCAACAATTAATAGACTGGATGGAGGCGGATAAAGTTGCAGGACCACTT
CTGCGCTCGGCCCTTCCGGCTGGCTGGTTTATTGCTGATAAATCTGGAGCCGGTGAGCGTGGGTCTCGCG
GTATCATTGCAGCACTGGGGCCAGATGGTAAGCCCTCCCGTATCGTAGTTATCTACACGACGGGGAGTCA
GGCAACTATGGATGAACGAAATAGACAGATCGCTGAGATAGGTGCCTCACTGATTAAGCATTGGTAACTG
TCAGACCAAGTTTACTCATATATACTTTAGATTGATTTAAAACTTCATTTTTAATTTAAAAGGATCTAGG
TGAAGATCCTTTTTGATAATCTCATGACCAAAATCCCTTAACGTGAGTTTTCGTTCCACTGAGCGTCAGA
CCCCGTAGAAAAGATCAAAGGATCTTCTTGAGATCCTTTTTTTCTGCGCGTAATCTGCTGCTTGCAAACA
AAAAAACCACCGCTACCAGCGGTGGTTTGTTTGCCGGATCAAGAGCTACCAACTCTTTTTCCGAAGGTAA
CTGGCTTCAGCAGAGCGCAGATACCAAATACTGTTCTTCTAGTGTAGCCGTAGTTAGGCCACCACTTCAA
GAACTCTGTAGCACCGCCTACATACCTCGCTCTGCTAATCCTGTTACCAGTGGCTGCTGCCAGTGGCGAT
AAGTCGTGTCTTACCGGGTTGGACTCAAGACGATAGTTACCGGATAAGGCGCAGCGGTCGGGCTGAACGG
GGGGTTCGTGCACACAGCCCAGCTTGGAGCGAACGACCTACACCGAACTGAGATACCTACAGCGTGAGCT
ATGAGAAAGCGCCACGCTTCCCGAAGGGAGAAAGGCGGACAGGTATCCGGTAAGCGGCAGGGTCGGAACA
GGAGAGCGCACGAGGGAGCTTCCAGGGGGAAACGCCTGGTATCTTTATAGTCCTGTCGGGTTTCGCCACC
TCTGACTTGAGCGTCGATTTTTGTGATGCTCGTCAGGGGGGCGGAGCCTATGGAAAAACGCCAGCAACGC
GGCCTTTTTACGGTTCCTGGCCTTTTGCTGGCCTTTTGCTCACATGTTCTTTCCTGCGTTATCCCCTGAT
TCTGTGGATAACCGTATTACCGCCTTTGAGTGAGCTGATACCGCTCGCCGCAGCCGAACGACCGAGCGCA
GCGAGTCAGTGAGCGAGGAAGCGGAAGAGCGCCCAATACGCAAACCGCCTCTCCCCGCGCGTTGGCCGAT
TCATTAATGCAGCTGGCACGACAGGTTTCCCGACTGGAAAGCGGGCAGTGAGCGCAACGCAATTAATGTG
AGTTAGCTCACTCATTAGGCACCCCAGGCTTTACACTTTATGCTTCCGGCTCGTATGTTGTGTGGAATTG
TGAGCGGATAACAATTTCACACAGGAAACAGCTATGACCATGATTACGCCAAGCGCGCAATTAACCCTCA
CTAAAGGGAACAAAAGCTGGAGCTGCAAGCTTAATGTAGTCTTATGCAATACTCTTGTAGTCTTGCAACA
TGGTAACGATGAGTTAGCAACATGCCTTACAAGGAGAGAAAAAGCACCGTGCATGCCGATTGGTGGAAGT
AAGGTGGTACGATCGTGCCTTATTAGGAAGGCAACAGACGGGTCTGACATGGATTGGACGAACCACTGAA
TTGCCGCATTGCAGAGATATTGTATTTAAGTGCCTAGCTCGATACATAAACGGGTCTCTCTGGTTAGACC
AGATCTGAGCCTGGGAGCTCTCTGGCTAACTAGGGAACCCACTGCTTAAGCCTCAATAAAGCTTGCCTTG
AGTGCTTCAAGTAGTGTGTGCCCGTCTGTTGTGTGACTCTGGTAACTAGAGATCCCTCAGACCCTTTTAG
TCAGTGTGGAAAATCTCTAGCAGTGGCGCCCGAACAGGGACTTGAAAGCGAAAGGGAAACCAGAGGAGCT
CTCTCGACGCAGGACTCGGCTTGCTGAAGCGCGCACGGCAAGAGGCGAGGGGCGGCGACTGGTGAGTACG
CCAAAAATTTTGACTAGCGGAGGCTAGAAGGAGAGAGATGGGTGCGAGAGCGTCAGTATTAAGCGGGGGA
GAATTAGATCGCGATGGGAAAAAATTCGGTTAAGGCCAGGGGGAAAGAAAAAATATAAATTAAAACATAT
AGTATGGGCAAGCAGGGAGCTAGAACGATTCGCAGTTAATCCTGGCCTGTTAGAAACATCAGAAGGCTGT
AGACAAATACTGGGACAGCTACAACCATCCCTTCAGACAGGATCAGAAGAACTTAGATCATTATATAATA
CAGTAGCAACCCTCTATTGTGTGCATCAAAGGATAGAGATAAAAGACACCAAGGAAGCTTTAGACAAGAT
AGAGGAAGAGCAAAACAAAAGTAAGACCACCGCACAGCAAGCGGCCGCTGATCTTCAGACCTGGAGGAGG
AGATATGAGGGACAATTGGAGAAGTGAATTATATAAATATAAAGTAGTAAAAATTGAACCATTAGGAGTA
GCACCCACCAAGGCAAAGAGAAGAGTGGTGCAGAGAGAAAAAAGAGCAGTGGGAATAGGAGCTTTGTTCC
TTGGGTTCTTGGGAGCAGCAGGAAGCACTATGGGCGCAGCGTCAATGACGCTGACGGTACAGGCCAGACA
ATTATTGTCTGGTATAGTGCAGCAGCAGAACAATTTGCTGAGGGCTATTGAGGCGCAACAGCATCTGTTG
CAACTCACAGTCTGGGGCATCAAGCAGCTCCAGGCAAGAATCCTGGCTGTGGAAAGATACCTAAAGGATC
AACAGCTCCTGGGGATTTGGGGTTGCTCTGGAAAACTCATTTGCACCACTGCTGTGCCTTGGAATGCTAG
TTGGAGTAATAAATCTCTGGAACAGATTTGGAATCACACGACCTGGATGGAGTGGGACAGAGAAATTAAC
AATTACACAAGCTTAATACACTCCTTAATTGAAGAATCGCAAAACCAGCAAGAAAAGAATGAACAAGAAT
TATTGGAATTAGATAAATGGGCAAGTTTGTGGAATTGGTTTAACATAACAAATTGGCTGTGGTATATAAA
ATTATTCATAATGATAGTAGGAGGCTTGGTAGGTTTAAGAATAGTTTTTGCTGTACTTTCTATAGTGAAT
AGAGTTAGGCAGGGATATTCACCATTATCGTTTCAGACCCACCTCCCAACCCCGAGGGGACCCAGAGAGG
GCCTATTTCCCATGATTCCTTCATATTTGCATATACGATACAAGGCTGTTAGAGAGATAATTAGAATTAA
TTTGACTGTAAACACAAAGATATTAGTACAAAATACGTGACGTAGAAAGTAATAATTTCTTGGGTAGTTT
GCAGTTTTAAAATTATGTTTTAAAATGGACTATCATATGCTTACCGTAACTTGAAAGTATTTCGATTTCT
TGGCTTTATATATCTTGTGGAAAGGACGAAACACCGTGCTTACCTTGTCAAAGACAGTTTTAGAGCTAGA
AATAGCAAGTTAAAATAAGGCTAGTCCGTTATCAACTTGAAAAAGTGGCACCGAGTCGGTGCTTTTTTAA
GCTTGGCGTAACTAGATCTTGAGACAAATGGCAGTATTCATCCACAATTTTAAAAGAAAAGGGGGGATTG
GGGGGTACAGTGCAGGGGAAAGAATAGTAGACATAATAGCAACAGACATACAAACTAAAGAATTACAAAA
ACAAATTACAAAAATTCAAAATTTTCGGGTTTATTACAGGGACAGCAGAGATCCACTTTGGCGCCGGCTC
GAGGGGG
