>Addgene plasmid #76886 | CALM3 gRNA (BRDN0001148024) | depositor partial sequence | sequence record 144346 | Target Sequence
TGCTTACCTTGTCAAAGACA
