>Addgene plasmid #76886 | CALM3 gRNA (BRDN0001148024) | addgene partial sequence | sequence record 186699 | hU6-F
CGTGACGTAGAAAGTAATAATTTCTTGGGTAGTTTGCAGTTTTAAAATTATGTTTTAAAATGGACTATCA
TATGCTTACCGTAACTTGAAAGTATTTCGATTTCTTGGCTTTATATATCTTGTGGAAAGGACGAAACACC
GTGCTTACCTTGTCAAAGACAGTTTTAGAGCTAGAAATAGCAAGTTAAAATAAGGCTAGTCCGTTATCAA
CTTGAAAAAGTGGCACCGAGTCGGTGCTTTTTTAAGCTTGGCGTAACTAGATCTTGAGACAAATGGCAGT
ATTCATCCACAATTTTAAAAGAAAAGGGGGGATTGGGGGGTACAGTGCAGGGGAAAGAATAGTAGACATA
ATAGCAACAGACATACAAACTAAAGAATTACAAAAACAAATTACAAAAATTCAAAATTTTCGGGTTTATT
ACAGGGACAGCAGAGATCCACTTTGGCGCCGGCNTCNAGGGGGCCCGGGTGCNAAGATGGATAAAGTTTT
AAACAGAGAGGAATCTTTGCAGCTAATGGACCTTCTAGGTCTTGAAAGGAGTGGGAATTGGCTCCGGTGC
CCGTTCAGNT
